>Addgene plasmid #24257 | pCDNA3 T7 Bmf | addgene partial sequence | sequence record 30553 | 24257 with CMV-F
CTGGCTACTAGAGAACCCACTGCTTACTGGCTTATCGAAATTAATACGACTCACTATAGGGAGACCCAAG
CTTATGGCTAGCATGACTGGTGGACAGCAAATGGGTGGATCCGAGCCATCTCAGTGTGTGGAGGAGCTGG
AGGATGATGTGTTCCAACCAGAGGATGGGGAGCCGGTGACCCAACCCGGGAGCTTGCTCTCTGCTGACCT
GTTTGCCCAGAGCCTACTGGACTGCCCCCTCAGCCGACTTCAGCTCTTCCCTCTCACCCACTGCTGTGGC
CCTGGCCTTCGACCCACCAGCCAGGAAGACAAAGCTACCCAGACTCTCAGCCCAGCCTCCCCCAGCCAAG
GTGTCATGCTGCCTTGTGGGGTGACTGAGGAACCCCAGCGACTCTTTTATGGCAATGCTGGCTATCGGCT
TCCTCTCCCTGCCAGTTTCCCAGCAGTCTTGCCCATTGGGGAGCAGCCCCCCGAAGGGCAGTGGCAACAT
CAAGCAGAGGTACAGATTGCCCGAAAGCTTCAGTGCATTGCAGACCAGTTCCACCGGCTTCATGTGCAGC
AACACCAGCAGAACCAAAATCGTGTGTGGTGGCAGATCCTCCTCTTCCTGCACAACCTTGCTTTGAATGG
AGAAGAGAACAGGAACGGGGCAGGCCCTAGGTGAGAATTCTGCAGATATCCATCACACTGGCGGCCGCTC
GAGCATGCATCTAGAGGGCCCTATTCTATAGTGTCACCTAAATGCTAGAGCTCGCTGATCAGCCTCGACT
GTGCCTTCTAGTTGCCAGCCATCTGTTGTTTGCCCCTCCCCCGTGCCTTCCTTGACCCTGGAAGGTGCCA
CTCCCACTGTCCTTTCCTAATAAAATGA
