[The description below was written by a language model from this plasmid's Addgene catalogue record.]
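Description:
pCDNA3 T7 Bmf is a mammalian expression plasmid built on the commercial pcDNA3 backbone (about 5.4 kb without insert) and carrying a roughly 590 bp insert encoding human Bmf (Bcl2 modifying factor), a Bim-related member of the Bcl2 family. The coding sequence was placed between the HindIII and EcoRI sites of the polylinker, both of which remain intact, so the insert can be excised or transferred by restriction digestion. An N-terminal T7 epitope tag is fused to Bmf, allowing the expressed protein to be detected or immunoprecipitated with anti-T7 tag antibodies without a Bmf-specific reagent.

The plasmid is propagated in E. coli as a high-copy construct under ampicillin selection. The record provides no feature table and does not itself list the promoter or other regulatory elements. Standard pcDNA3 drives inserts from the CMV immediate-early promoter with a bovine growth hormone polyadenylation signal, and also carries a neomycin resistance cassette for G418 selection of stable mammalian lines, but none of this is explicitly confirmed here. The use of T7 and SP6 primers for sequencing is consistent with the phage promoter sites that flank the pcDNA3 polylinker; these should not be confused with the T7 epitope tag on the protein.

The associated publication concerns JNK phosphorylation of Bim-related Bcl2 family members and the resulting Bax-dependent apoptosis. This suggests the construct is meant for transient or stable expression of tagged Bmf in cultured mammalian cells, to study its phosphorylation, interactions and pro-apoptotic activity.
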