Addgene plasmid #24257: pCDNA3 T7 Bmf
Depositing lab: Roger Davis. Depositing organization: University of Massachusetts, Worcester. Publication: JNK phosphorylation of Bim-related members of the Bcl2 family induces Bax-dependent apoptosis. Lei K, Davis RJ. Proc Natl Acad Sci U S A. 2003 Mar 4. 100(5):2432-7. 10.1073/pnas.0438011100 PubMed 12591950.
Backbone
  Vector backbone: pcDNA3
  Backbone manufacturer: invitrogen
  Backbone size w/o insert (bp): 5446
  Vector type: Mammalian Expression
Growth in bacteria
  Bacterial resistance: Ampicillin, 100 μg/mL
  Growth temperature: 37°C
  Growth strain: DH5alpha
  Copy number: High Copy
Gene/Insert
  Gene/Insert name: Bmf (alt name: Bcl2 modifying factor)
  Species: H. sapiens (human)
  Insert size (bp): 590
  GenBank ID: NM_001003940
  Entrez Gene: BMF
  Tag / fusion protein: T7 (N terminal on insert)
  Cloning method: Restriction Enzyme; 5′ cloning site Hind III (not destroyed); 3′ cloning site EcoRI (not destroyed)
  Sequencing primers: 5′ T7; 3′ SP6
Terms and licenses: Academic/Nonprofit Terms; Industry Terms: Not Available to Industry
How to cite: pCDNA3 T7 Bmf was a gift from Roger Davis (Addgene plasmid # 24257 ; http://n2t.net/addgene:24257 ; RRID:Addgene_24257)
